>Addgene plasmid #168730 | pDONR223 HCoV-229E NSP2_nostop | depositor partial sequence | sequence record 326939 | Inserted CDS without stop codon
ATGAATGTGACATACACTGACCAGTATCTCTGTGGCGCCGATGGCAAACCTGTTATGAGTGAAGATTTAT
GGCAGTTTGTTGACCATTTCGGTGAGAACGAAGAAATTATCATCAATGGTCATACTTACGTTTGTGCTTG
GCTTACTAAGCGTAAGCCCTTAGATTACAAACGTCAGAACAACCTTGCCATTGAAGAGATTGAATATGTG
CATGGTGATGCTTTGCATACACTACGCAATGGTTCTGTTCTTGAAATGGCTAAGGAAGTGAAGACATCTA
GTAAAGTTGTGTTAAGCGATGCTCTTGACAAACTTTACAAAGTCTTTGGTTCTCCTGTTATGACAAATGG
TTCCAACATCCTAGAGGCCTTTACTAAACCTGTGTTTATTAGTGCATTAGTTCAATGTACTTGTGGTACC
AAGTCTTGGTCTGTTGGTGATTGGACCGGTTTTAAATCCTCTTGTTGCAACGTGATCAGTAATAAACTGT
GTGTTGTTCCCGGTAATGTTAAACCTGGTGATGCTGTGATTACCACTCAGCAAGCTGGTGCTGGTATTAA
GTATTTTTGTGGCATGACTCTTAAGTTTGTTGCAAATATTGAAGGTGTCTCTGTTTGGAGAGTGATTGCT
CTTCAGAGTGTGGATTGCTTTGTTGCTTCTTCCACTTTTGTAGAAGAGGAACATGTTAATAGAATGGATA
CATTCTGCTTCAATGTACGCAATAGTGTTACTGATGAGTGTCGTCTGGCCATGTTGGGTGCTGAAATGAC
TAGTAATGTCAGAAGACAAGTTGCTTCAGGTGTCATAGACATTAGTACCGGTTGGTTTGATGTTTATGAT
GACATCTTTGCTGAAAGCAAACCATGGTTTGTTCGCAAGGCTGAAGACATTTTTGGCCCTTGTTGGTCCG
CTCTTGCTTCTGCACTTAAACAACTTAAAGTCACTACAGGTGAACTTGTGAGATTTGTTAAGTCTATTTG
CAATTCAGCTGTTGCTGTCGTGGGTGGTACTATACAAATTCTCGCTAGTGTGCCTGAGAAGTTTTTGAAT
GCGTTTGACGTGTTTGTCACAGCTATTCAAACTGTCTTTGACTGTGCTGTTGAAACTTGTACTATTGCCG
GTAAAGCATTTGACAAGGTTTTTGACTATGTTTTGCTTGATAATGCGCTTGTAAAACTTGTCACCACAAA
GCTTAAGGGTGTTCGTGAACGTGGCCTTAATAAAGTTAAGTATGCAACAGTTGTTGTTGGTTCCACTGAA
GAAGTTAAATCTTCACGTGTTGAACGTAGCACTGCTGTACTTACAATCGCCAACAATTATTCCAAACTTT
TTGATGAAGGGTATACTGTTGTAATTGGCGATGTGGCGTACTTTGTTAGTGACGGCTACTTCCGTCTTAT
GGCCAGTCCAAATAGTGTGTTGACTACTGCAGTCTATAAACCATTGTTTGCTTTTAATGTGAATGTTATG
GGTACTAGACCTGAAAAATTTCCAACCACTGTGACTTGTGAAAATTTAGAGTCTGCTGTTTTGTTTGTTA
ATGACAAAATTACTGAATTCCAATTGGATTACAGTATTGATGTCATTGATAATGAAATAATTGTCAAACC
TAATATCAGCCTATGTGTTCCACTTTATGTGAGAGACTATGTTGACAAATGGGATGATTTTTGCAGACAA
TATAGTAACGAGTCTTGGTTTGAGGATGATTACAGGGCTTTTATCAGTGTTTTGGACATCACTGATGCTG
CTGTGAAAGCTGCAGAGTCTAAAGCTTTCGTTGATACTATTGTTCCACCTTGCCCATCTATTTTGAAAGT
TATAGATGGAGGCAAAATATGGAATGGTGTTATTAAAAATGTTAACTCTGTTAGAGACTGGCTTAAGTCT
TTGAAGTTAAATCTCACACAACAGGGTTTGCTTGGAACATGTGCAAAGCGTTTTAAACGTTGGCTTGGCA
TTTTGCTAGAGGCCTATAATGCGTTTTTAGACACTGTGGTTTCTACTGTTAAAATTGGTGGCTTGACCTT
TAAAACATATGCTTTTGATAAACCTTACATTGTGATACGTGATATCGTGTGTAAGGTTGAAAATAAAACA
GAAGCAGAATGGATTGAGCTTTTTCCACATAATGACAGGATTAAGTCTTTTAGTACTTTCGAGAGTGCTT
ACATGCCAATTGCAGACCCTACACATTTTGACATTGAAGAAGTTGAACTTTTAGATGCAGAGTTTGTAGA
ACCAGGCTGTGGTGGTATTTTGGCAGTAATAGATGAGCACGTCTTTTATAAGAAGGATGGTGTTTATTAT
CCATCAAATGGTACTAACATTCTACCTGTTGCATTTACAAAAGCCGCTGGTTAA
