[The description below was written by a language model from this plasmid's Addgene catalogue record.]
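Description:
pDONR223 HCoV-229E NSP2_nostop is a Gateway-compatible Entry clone built on the pDONR223 donor backbone (listed as about 5 kb without insert). It carries the coding sequence for non-structural protein 2 (NSP2) of human coronavirus 229E. The insert is recorded as 2,358 bp, was introduced by Gateway cloning, and maps to the viral replicase polyprotein gene from which NSP2 is normally released by proteolytic processing. The plasmid is propagated in standard E. coli cloning strains such as DH5alpha under spectinomycin selection. The copy number is recorded as unknown, and no feature table is provided, so the origin of replication and exact element positions are not stated here.

As an Entry clone, the plasmid is a shuttle intermediate rather than an expression vector. The record lists no promoter, tag or reporter. In Entry clones of this type the open reading frame is flanked by attL recombination sites, which allow transfer by LR recombination into any compatible Destination vector, and that vector then supplies the promoter, tags and host-specific elements. The "nostop" designation in the name indicates that the ORF lacks its terminal stop codon, so it can be read through into a C-terminal fusion partner, such as an epitope tag, a fluorescent protein or an interaction-assay domain provided by the Destination vector. M13 forward and reverse primer sites flanking the insert serve for sequence verification. The construct belongs to a collection of human coronavirus protein-coding sequences designed as a flexible, multipurpose resource for downstream expression and functional studies of viral proteins.
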