Addgene plasmid #168730: pDONR223 HCoV-229E NSP2_nostop
Purpose: Gateway-compatible Entry vector
Depositing lab: Fritz Roth. Depositing organization: Sinai Health System. Publication: A resource of human coronavirus protein-coding sequences in a flexible, multipurpose Gateway Entry clone collection. Weller B, Lin CW, Pogoutse O, Sauer M, Marin-de la Rosa N, Strobel A, Young V, Knapp JJ, Rayhan A, Falter C, Kim DK, Roth FP, Falter-Braun P. G3 (Bethesda). 2023 Jul 5;13(7):jkad105. doi: 10.1093/g3journal/jkad105. PubMed 37267226.
Backbone
  Vector backbone: pDONR223
  Backbone manufacturer: Rual et al, Genome Res. 14:2128-2135, 2004.
  Backbone size w/o insert (bp): 5005
  Vector type: Other
Growth in bacteria
  Bacterial resistance: Spectinomycin, 50 μg/mL
  Growth temperature: 37°C
  Growth strain: DH5alpha
  Copy number: Unknown
Gene/Insert
  Gene/Insert name: NSP2
  Species: Other
  Insert size (bp): 2358
  Entrez Gene: HCoV229Egp1 (a.k.a. HCoV229Egp1)
  Cloning method: Gateway Cloning
  Sequencing primers: 5′ m13-For; 3′ m13-Rev
Resource information
  A portion of this plasmid was derived from a plasmid made by: Falter-Braun Lab
Terms and licenses: Academic/Nonprofit Terms; Industry Terms
How to cite: pDONR223 HCoV-229E NSP2_nostop was a gift from Fritz Roth (Addgene plasmid # 168730 ; http://n2t.net/addgene:168730 ; RRID:Addgene_168730)
